>Addgene plasmid #23054 | pDEST15-hOPTN-D474N | addgene partial sequence | sequence record 28950 | 23054 with T7-term
CTCTTTCGGGCTTTGTTAGCAGCCGGATCCCGGGTCGAATCAAACCACTTTGTACAAGAAAGCTGGGTCG
GCGCGCCCACCCTTTTAAATGATGCAATCCATCACGTGAATCTGTAACGTGTCTATGTCAGGCAGAACCT
CTCCACACTTGGGGCAGGAATGAATCGGAATATTCCGCTGTTGCCGCCAGTCCCTGTCCTCAGCTCCTCT
TTGAACAAGGTAAGCCTGCTGGTCAGAGTCACTTGTTCTCGCCCCATGACGACTCTGCATCTCCATCAAG
GACTGCCTGCCTCCGTCTTCGAAAGCATCATTCTCTTTCAGCAGAACTGCCAGCTGCAATGCCAGTTGCT
CCTTTTCCTCATGAATTTTCTCTCTCGCTGCTCTTTCAGCATGAAAATTAGAACAGTAAACTTCCATCTG
AGCCCTGAGGATGGTCATGGTTTCCAGGTCCTCTTCCTGCTTGGCAATGGTTTGCTTCATTTCATCCATT
TGCAGCTGTTTGGAAGCCAGAGCCTTCTCTGCCAGTTCCAGTTTTTCACTCAGTTCCTTCAGCACTGCCC
TGTCCACTTTTTCTGACTCTTTTCTTGTTAGTTCCTCAATTGTTTTCAATGCATTATTATGTTCTTGAAG
AAGCTTGTTGTGTGTCATCTGTAGCACAGTTAATTTGGACTTTTCATCCTCTGTTTTAGCCTGTTCCATT
TTGATTTCTGATAGCATGCTTTCCACTTGTAGCTCTAACTTTTTGTTAGTATAAACAAGCTCTTGCTTTT
CATTCAACTCTGATGGAATTG
