>Addgene plasmid #23054 | pDEST15-hOPTN-D474N | addgene partial sequence | sequence record 28951 | 23054 with pGEX-5
GNATCCTCAAATCGGATCTGGGTTCCGCGNTCCATGGTCGAATCAAACAAGTTTGTACAAAAAAGCAGGC
TCCGCGGCNGCCCCCTTCACCTCCCATCAACCTCTCAGCTGCCTCACTGAAAAGGAGGACAGCCCCAGTG
AAAGCACAGGAAATGGACCCCCCCACCTGGCCCACCCAAACCTGGACACGTTTACCCCGGAGGAGCTGCT
GCAGCAGATGAAAGAGCTCCTGACCGAGAACCACCAGCTGAAAGAAGCCATGAAGCTAAATAATCAAGCC
ATGAAAGGGAGATTTGAGGAGCTTTCGGCCTGGACAGAGAAACAGAAGGAAGAACGCCAGTTTTTTGAGA
TACAGAGCAAAGAAGCAAAAGAGCGTCTAATGGCCTTGAGTCATGAGAATGAGAAATTGAAGGAAGAGCT
TGGAAAACTAAAAGGGAAATCAGAAAGGTCATCTGAGGACCCCACTGATGACTCCAGGCTTCCCAGGGCC
GAAGCGGAGCAGGAAAAGGACCAGCTCAGGACCCAGGTGGTGAGGCTACAAGCAGAGAAGGCAGACCTGT
TGGGCATCGTGTCTGAACTGCAGCTCAAGCTGAACTCCAGCGGCTCCTCAGAAGATTCCTTTGTTGAATT
AGGATGGCTGAAGGTGN
