[The description below was written by a language model from this plasmid's Addgene catalogue record.]
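Description:
pDEST15-hOPTN-D474N is a bacterial expression plasmid built on the Invitrogen Gateway destination vector pDEST15 (backbone about 5.3 kb without insert). It carries human optineurin (OPTN, also known as FIP2 or NRP) with a D474N point mutation. The insert of roughly 1.7 kb was introduced by Gateway recombination at the vector's attR sites, and the record does not say whether those sites remain intact afterwards. The backbone supplies an N-terminal glutathione S-transferase (GST) tag, so the product is a GST-optineurin fusion that can be captured on glutathione resin. The plasmid is selected with ampicillin and propagated in a standard cloning strain. Copy number is listed as unknown, and the origin of replication is not stated.

The promoter is not named explicitly. The listed 5′ sequencing primer is T7, which fits the T7 promoter-driven design generally associated with pDEST15, where expression requires a host that supplies T7 RNA polymerase. No feature table accompanies the entry, so the finer layout of regulatory elements cannot be confirmed from the record.

The associated publication reports that optineurin dampens TNFα-induced NF-κB activation by competing with NEMO for binding to ubiquitinated RIP. In that context, a recombinant GST-tagged D474N protein would most plausibly be compared with wild-type optineurin in pull-down or in vitro binding assays. However, the record does not describe the functional effect of the substitution or the specific experiments for which the construct was made.
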