Addgene plasmid #23054: pDEST15-hOPTN-D474N
Depositing lab: Jon Ashwell. Depositing organization: National Cancer Institute (NCI). Publication: Optineurin negatively regulates TNFalpha- induced NF-kappaB activation by competing with NEMO for ubiquitinated RIP. Zhu G, Wu CJ, Zhao Y, Ashwell JD. Curr Biol. 2007 Aug 21. 17(16):1438-43. 10.1016/j.cub.2007.07.041 PubMed 17702576.
Backbone
  Vector backbone: pDEST15
  Backbone manufacturer: Invitrogen
  Backbone size w/o insert (bp): 5300
  Vector type: Bacterial Expression
Growth in bacteria
  Bacterial resistance: Ampicillin, 100 μg/mL
  Growth temperature: 37°C
  Growth strain: DH5alpha
  Copy number: Unknown
Gene/Insert
  Gene/Insert name: optineurin
  Species: H. sapiens (human)
  Insert size (bp): 1733
  Mutation: D474N
  Entrez Gene: OPTN (a.k.a. ALS12, FIP2, GLC1E, HIP7, HYPL, NRP, TFIIIA-INTP)
  Tag / fusion protein: GST (N terminal on backbone)
  Cloning method: Gateway Cloning; 5′ cloning site attR (unknown if destroyed); 3′ cloning site attR (unknown if destroyed)
  Sequencing primers: 5′ T7
Terms and licenses: Academic/Nonprofit Terms; Industry Terms: Not Available to Industry
How to cite: pDEST15-hOPTN-D474N was a gift from Jon Ashwell (Addgene plasmid # 23054 ; http://n2t.net/addgene:23054 ; RRID:Addgene_23054)
